LOCUS       Exported 7635 bp ds-DNA circular SYN 17-OCT-2022
DEFINITION  Plasmid ensures constitutive expression of the N-terminal fragment
            of split ERbeta (aa 261-446), fused to the VPR activation domain, a
            flexible GS linker and the SV40 NLS signal at the C-terminus.
ACCESSION   .
VERSION     .
KEYWORDS    nERb446-gs10-NLS-VPR
SOURCE      synthetic DNA construct
  ORGANISM  synthetic DNA construct
REFERENCE   1 (bases 1 to 7635)
  AUTHORS   Rihtar E, Lebar T, Lainscek D, Kores K, Lesnik S, Bren U, Jerala R
  TITLE     Chemically inducible split protein regulators for mammalian cells
  JOURNAL   Nat Chem Biol. 2022
REFERENCE   2 (bases 1 to 7635)
  AUTHORS   .
  TITLE     Direct Submission
  JOURNAL   Exported Oct 17, 2022 from SnapGene Server 1.1.58
            http://www.snapgene.com
FEATURES             Location/Qualifiers
     source          1..7635
                     /organism="synthetic DNA construct"
                     /mol_type="other DNA"
     primer_bind     complement(45..64)
                     /label=pRS-marker
                     /note="pRS vectors, use to sequence yeast selectable
                     marker"
     enhancer        236..615
                     /label=CMV enhancer
                     /note="human cytomegalovirus immediate early enhancer"
     promoter        616..819
                     /label=CMV promoter
                     /note="human cytomegalovirus (CMV) immediate early
                     promoter"
     primer_bind     770..790
                     /label=CMV-F
                     /note="Human CMV immediate early promoter, forward primer"
     primer_bind     864..883
                     /label=T7
                     /note="T7 promoter, forward primer"
     promoter        864..882
                     /label=T7 promoter
                     /note="promoter for bacteriophage T7 RNA polymerase"
     regulatory      945..954
                     /regulatory_class="other"
                     /note="vertebrate consensus sequence for strong initiation
                     of translation (Kozak, 1987)"
     CDS             1545..1565
                     /codon_start=1
                     /product="nuclear localization signal of SV40 (simian virus
                     40) large T antigen"
                     /label=SV40 NLS
                     /translation="PKKKRKV"
     CDS             1590..1739
                     /codon_start=1
                     /product="tetrameric repeat of the minimal activation
                     domain of herpes simplex virus VP16 (Beerli et al., 1998)"
                     /label=VP64
                     /translation="DALDDFDLDMLGSDALDDFDLDMLGSDALDDFDLDMLGSDALDDF
                     DLDML"
     CDS             2208..2564
                     /codon_start=1
                     /product="transcriptional activation domain of human RelA,
                     also known as p65 (O'Shea and Perkins, 2008)"
                     /label=RelA (p65) AD
                     /translation="PTQAGEGTLSEALLQLQFDDEDLGALLGNSTDPAVFTDLASVDNS
                     EFQQLLNQGIPVAPHTTEPMLMEYPEAITRLVTGAQRPPDPAPAPLGAPGLPNGLLSGD
                     EDFSSIADMDFSALL"
     CDS             2583..3152
                     /codon_start=1
                     /product="transcriptional activation domain from the human
                     herpesvirus 4 (Epstein-Barr virus) replication and
                     transcription activator Rta/BRLF1 (Hardwick et al., 1992;
                     Chavez et al., 2015)"
                     /label=Rta AD
                     /translation="RDSREGMFLPKPEAGSAISDVFEGREVCQPKRIRPFHPPGSPWAN
                     RPLPASLAPTPTGPVHEPVGSLTPAPVPQPLDPAPAVTPEASHLLEDPDEETSQAVKAL
                     REMADTVIPQKEEAAICGQMDLSHPPPRGHLDELTTTLESMTEDLNLDSPLTPELNEIL
                     DTFLNDECLLHAMHISTGLSIFDTSLF"
     promoter        complement(3189..3207)
                     /label=SP6 promoter
                     /note="promoter for bacteriophage SP6 RNA polymerase"
     primer_bind     complement(3190..3207)
                     /label=SP6
                     /note="SP6 promoter, forward primer"
     primer_bind     complement(3227..3244)
                     /label=BGH-rev
                     /note="Bovine growth hormone terminator, reverse primer.
                     Also called BGH reverse"
     polyA_signal    3233..3457
                     /label=bGH poly(A) signal
                     /note="bovine growth hormone polyadenylation signal"
     rep_origin      3503..3931
                     /direction=RIGHT
                     /label=f1 ori
                     /note="f1 bacteriophage origin of replication; arrow
                     indicates direction of (+) strand synthesis"
     primer_bind     complement(3590..3609)
                     /label=F1ori-R
                     /note="F1 origin, reverse primer"
     primer_bind     complement(3940..3960)
                     /label=pBABE 3'
                     /note="SV40 enhancer, reverse primer for pBABE vectors"
     promoter        3945..4274
                     /label=SV40 promoter
                     /note="SV40 enhancer and early promoter"
     rep_origin      4125..4260
                     /label=SV40 ori
                     /note="SV40 origin of replication"
     primer_bind     4187..4206
                     /label=SV40pro-F
                     /note="SV40 promoter/origin, forward primer"
     CDS             4341..5135
                     /codon_start=1
                     /gene="aph(3')-II (or nptII)"
                     /product="aminoglycoside phosphotransferase from Tn5"
                     /label=NeoR/KanR
                     /note="confers resistance to neomycin, kanamycin, and G418
                     (Geneticin(R))"
                     /translation="MIEQDGLHAGSPAAWVERLFGYDWAQQTIGCSDAAVFRLSAQGRP
                     VLFVKTDLSGALNELQDEAARLSWLATTGVPCAAVLDVVTEAGRDWLLLGEVPGQDLLS
                     SHLAPAEKVSIMADAMRRLHTLDPATCPFDHQAKHRIERARTRMEAGLVDQDDLDEEHQ
                     GLAPAELFARLKARMPDGEDLVVTHGDACLPNIMVENGRFSGFIDCGRLGVADRYQDIA
                     LATRDIAEELGGEWADRFLVLYGIAAPDSQRIAFYRLLDEFF"
     primer_bind     complement(4395..4414)
                     /label=Neo-R
                     /note="Neomycin resistance gene, reverse primer"
     primer_bind     5005..5024
                     /label=Neo-F
                     /note="Neomycin resistance gene, forward primer"
     polyA_signal    5309..5430
                     /label=SV40 poly(A) signal
                     /note="SV40 polyadenylation signal"
     primer_bind     complement(5346..5365)
                     /label=SV40pA-R
                     /note="SV40 polyA, reverse primer"
     primer_bind     5400..5419
                     /label=EBV-rev
                     /note="SV40 polyA terminator, reverse primer"
     primer_bind     complement(5479..5495)
                     /label=M13 rev
                     /note="common sequencing primer, one of multiple similar
                     variants"
     primer_bind     complement(5479..5495)
                     /label=M13 Reverse
                     /note="In lacZ gene. Also called M13-rev"
     primer_bind     complement(5492..5514)
                     /label=M13/pUC Reverse
                     /note="In lacZ gene"
     protein_bind    5503..5519
                     /label=lac operator
                     /bound_moiety="lac repressor encoded by lacI"
                     /note="The lac repressor binds to the lac operator to
                     inhibit transcription in E. coli. This inhibition can be
                     relieved by adding lactose or
                     isopropyl-beta-D-thiogalactopyranoside (IPTG)."
     promoter        complement(5527..5557)
                     /label=lac promoter
                     /note="promoter for the E. coli lac operon"
     protein_bind    5572..5593
                     /label=CAP binding site
                     /bound_moiety="E. coli catabolite activator protein"
                     /note="CAP binding activates transcription in the presence
                     of cAMP."
     primer_bind     complement(5710..5727)
                     /label=L4440
                     /note="L4440 vector, forward primer"
     rep_origin      complement(5881..6469)
                     /direction=LEFT
                     /label=ori
                     /note="high-copy-number ColE1/pMB1/pBR322/pUC origin of
                     replication"
     primer_bind     complement(5961..5980)
                     /label=pBR322ori-F
                     /note="pBR322 origin, forward primer"
     CDS             complement(6640..7500)
                     /codon_start=1
                     /gene="bla"
                     /product="beta-lactamase"
                     /label=AmpR
                     /note="confers resistance to ampicillin, carbenicillin, and
                     related antibiotics"
                     /translation="MSIQHFRVALIPFFAAFCLPVFAHPETLVKVKDAEDQLGARVGYI
                     ELDLNSGKILESFRPEERFPMMSTFKVLLCGAVLSRIDAGQEQLGRRIHYSQNDLVEYS
                     PVTEKHLTDGMTVRELCSAAITMSDNTAANLLLTTIGGPKELTAFLHNMGDHVTRLDRW
                     EPELNEAIPNDERDTTMPVAMATTLRKLLTGELLTLASRQQLIDWMEADKVAGPLLRSA
                     LPAGWFIADKSGAGERGSRGIIAALGPDGKPSRIVVIYTTGSQATMDERNRQIAEIGAS
                     LIKHW"
     primer_bind     7263..7282
                     /label=Amp-R
                     /note="Ampicillin resistance gene, reverse primer"
     promoter        complement(7501..7605)
                     /gene="bla"
                     /label=AmpR promoter
ORIGIN
        1 cgacggatcg ggagatctcc cgatccccta tggtgcactc tcagtacaat ctgctctgat
       61 gccgcatagt taagccagta tctgctccct gcttgtgtgt tggaggtcgc tgagtagtgc
      121 gcgagcaaaa tttaagctac aacaaggcaa ggcttgaccg acaattgcat gaagaatctg
      181 cttagggtta ggcgttttgc gctgcttcgc gatgtacggg ccagatatac gcgttgacat
      241 tgattattga ctagttatta atagtaatca attacggggt cattagttca tagcccatat
      301 atggagttcc gcgttacata acttacggta aatggcccgc ctggctgacc gcccaacgac
      361 ccccgcccat tgacgtcaat aatgacgtat gttcccatag taacgccaat agggactttc
      421 cattgacgtc aatgggtgga gtatttacgg taaactgccc acttggcagt acatcaagtg
      481 tatcatatgc caagtacgcc ccctattgac gtcaatgacg gtaaatggcc cgcctggcat
      541 tatgcccagt acatgacctt atgggacttt cctacttggc agtacatcta cgtattagtc
      601 atcgctatta ccatggtgat gcggttttgg cagtacatca atgggcgtgg atagcggttt
      661 gactcacggg gatttccaag tctccacccc attgacgtca atgggagttt gttttggcac
      721 caaaatcaac gggactttcc aaaatgtcgt aacaactccg ccccattgac gcaaatgggc
      781 ggtaggcgtg tacggtggga ggtctatata agcagagctc tctggctaac tagagaaccc
      841 actgcttact ggcttatcga aattaatacg actcactata gggagaccca agcttagtac
      901 cgagctcgga tccactagta acggccgcca gtgtgctgga attcgccacc atggacgctc
      961 tgtcacctga acagctcgtt ttgacgcttt tggaagctga accaccacac gttctgatca
     1021 gccgaccctc tgctccattc acagaggcca gtatgatgat gagcctcact aagttggccg
     1081 ataaagaact tgtccatatg atttcctggg cgaagaaaat acccggattc gtagagcttt
     1141 ccctcttcga tcaggtacgg ctgctcgaga gttgctggat ggaggttctg atgatggggc
     1201 tgatgtggag atccatagat caccccggta aacttatctt tgcgccagac cttgtactcg
     1261 accgggacga aggaaaatgc gtagaaggga tcctggaaat ttttgatatg ctgctcgcta
     1321 ccaccagtcg gttcagggag ctgaaattgc agcacaagga atatctttgc gtgaaagcga
     1381 tgatacttct caattcaagt atgtaccccc tcgtgacagc aacccaggac gcagatagct
     1441 ccagaaaact tgctcatctt cttaatgcgg tcaccgacgc attggtctgg gttattgcaa
     1501 agtctggtat aggcggctct ggcggcggct ccggaggctc tgatccaaaa aagaagagaa
     1561 aggtagaggc cagcggttcg ggacgggctg acgcattgga cgattttgat ctggatatgc
     1621 tgggaagtga cgccctcgat gattttgacc ttgacatgct tggttcggat gcccttgatg
     1681 actttgacct cgacatgctc ggcagtgacg cccttgatga tttcgacctg gacatgctga
     1741 ttaacactag tggcggctct ggcggcggct ccggaggctc tagccagtac ctgcccgaca
     1801 ccgacgacag gcaccggatc gaggaaaagc ggaagcggac ctacgagaca ttcaagagca
     1861 tcatgaagaa gtcccccttc agcggcccca ccgaccctag acctccacct agaagaatcg
     1921 ccgtgcccag cagatccagc gccagcgtgc caaaacctgc cccccagcct taccccttca
     1981 ccagcagcct gagcaccatc aactacgacg agttccctac catggtgttc cccagcggcc
     2041 agatctctca ggcctctgct ctggctccag cccctcctca ggtgctgcct caggctcctg
     2101 ctcctgcacc agctccagcc atggtgtctg cactggctca ggcaccagca cccgtgcctg
     2161 tgctggctcc tggacctcca caggctgtgg ctccaccagc ccctaaacct acacaggccg
     2221 gcgagggcac actgtctgaa gctctgctgc agctgcagtt cgacgacgag gatctgggag
     2281 ccctgctggg aaacagcacc gatcctgccg tgttcaccga cctggccagc gtggacaaca
     2341 gcgagttcca gcagctgctg aaccagggca tccctgtggc ccctcacacc accgagccca
     2401 tgctgatgga ataccccgag gccatcaccc ggctcgtgac aggcgctcag aggcctcctg
     2461 atccagctcc tgcccctctg ggagcaccag gcctgcctaa tggactgctg tctggcgacg
     2521 aggacttcag ctctatcgcc gatatggatt tctcagcctt gctgggctct ggcagcggca
     2581 gccgggattc cagggaaggg atgtttttgc cgaagcctga ggccggctcc gctattagtg
     2641 acgtgtttga gggccgcgag gtgtgccagc caaaacgaat ccggccattt catcctccag
     2701 gaagtccatg ggccaaccgc ccactccccg ccagcctcgc accaacacca accggtccag
     2761 tacatgagcc agtcgggtca ctgaccccgg caccagtccc tcagccactg gacccagcgc
     2821 ccgcagtgac tcccgaggcc agtcacctgt tggaggaccc cgatgaagag acgagccagg
     2881 ctgtcaaagc ccttcgggag atggccgata ctgtgattcc ccagaaggaa gaggctgcaa
     2941 tctgtggcca aatggacctt tcccatccgc ccccaagggg ccatctggat gagctgacaa
     3001 ccacacttga gtccatgacc gaggatctga acctggactc acccctgacc ccggaattga
     3061 acgagattct ggataccttc ctgaacgacg agtgcctctt gcatgccatg catatcagca
     3121 caggactgtc catcttcgac acatctctgt ttgacacata caggtatatc taatctagag
     3181 ggccctattc tatagtgtca cctaaatgct agagctcgct gatcagcctc gactgtgcct
     3241 tctagttgcc agccatctgt tgtttgcccc tcccccgtgc cttccttgac cctggaaggt
     3301 gccactccca ctgtcctttc ctaataaaat gaggaaattg catcgcattg tctgagtagg
     3361 tgtcattcta ttctgggggg tggggtgggg caggacagca agggggagga ttgggaagac
     3421 aatagcaggc atgctgggga tgcggtgggc tctatggctt ctgaggcgga aagaaccagc
     3481 tggggctcta gggggtatcc ccnnnnnnnn nnnnnnnnnn nnnnnnnnnn nnnnnnnnnn
     3541 nnnnnnnnnn nnnnnnnnnn nnnnnnnnnn nnnnnnnnnn nnnnnnnnnn nnnnnnnnnn
     3601 nnnnnnnnnn nnnnnnnnnn nnnnnncnnn nnnnnnnnnn nnnnnnnnnn nnnnnnnnnn
     3661 nnnnnnnnnn nnnnnnnnnn nnnnnnnnnn nnnnnnnnnn nnnnnnnnnn nnnnnnnnan
     3721 nnnnnnnnnn nnnnnnnnnn nnnnnnnnnn nnnnnnnnnn nnnnnnnnct tttgacgttg
     3781 gagtccacgt tctttaatag tggactcttg ttccaaacta aaacaacact caaccctatc
     3841 tcggtctatt cttttgattt ataagggatt ttgccgattt cggcctattg gttaaaaaat
     3901 gagctgattt aacaaaaatt taacgcgaat taattctgtg gaatgtgtgt cagttagggt
     3961 gtggaaagtc cccaggctcc ccagcaggca gaagtatgca aagcatgcat ctcaattagt
     4021 cagcaaccag gtgtggaaag tccccaggct ccccagcagg cagaagtatg caaagcatgc
     4081 atctcaatta gtcagcaacc atagtcccgc ccctaactcc gcccatcccg cccctaactc
     4141 cgcccagttc cgcccattct ccgccccatg gctgactaat tttttttatt tatgcagagg
     4201 ccgaggccgc ctctgcctct gagctattcc agaagtagtg aggaggcttt tttggaggcc
     4261 taggcttttg caaaaagctc ccgggagctt gtatatccat tttcggatct gatcaagaga
     4321 caggatgagg atcgtttcgc atgattgaac aagatggatt gcacgcaggt tctccggccg
     4381 cttgggtgga gaggctattc ggctatgact gggcacaaca gacaatcggc tgctctgatg
     4441 ccgccgtgtt ccggctgtca gcgcaggggc gcccggttct ttttgtcaag accgacctgt
     4501 ccggtgccct gaatgaactg caggacgagg cagcgcggct atcgtggctg gccacgacgg
     4561 gcgttccttg cgcagctgtg ctcgacgttg tcactgaagc gggaagggac tggctgctat
     4621 tgggcgaagt gccggggcag gatctcctgt catctcacct tgctcctgcc gagaaagtat
     4681 ccatcatggc tgatgcaatg cggcggctgc atacgcttga tccggctacc tgcccattcg
     4741 accaccaagc gaaacatcgc atcgagcgag cacgtactcg gatggaagcc ggtcttgtcg
     4801 atcaggatga tctggacgaa gagcatcagg ggctcgcgcc agccgaactg ttcgccaggc
     4861 tcaaggcgcg catgcccgac ggcgaggatc tcgtcgtgac ccatggcgat gcctgcttgc
     4921 cgaatatcat ggtggaaaat ggccgctttt ctggattcat cgactgtggc cggctgggtg
     4981 tggcggaccg ctatcaggac atagcgttgg ctacccgtga tattgctgaa gagcttggcg
     5041 gcgaatgggc tgaccgcttc ctcgtgcttt acggtatcgc cgctcccgat tcgcagcgca
     5101 tcgccttcta tcgccttctt gacgagttct tctgagcggg actctggggt tcgaaatgac
     5161 cgaccaagcg acgcccaacc tgccatcacg agatttcgat tccaccgccg ccttctatga
     5221 aaggttgggc ttcggaatcg ttttccggga cgccggctgg atgatcctcc agcgcgggga
     5281 tctcatgctg gagttcttcg cccaccccaa cttgtttatt gcagcttata atggttacaa
     5341 ataaagcaat agcatcacaa atttcacaaa taaagcattt ttttcactgc attctagttg
     5401 tggtttgtcc aaactcatca atgtatctta tcatgtctgt ataccgtcga cctctagcta
     5461 gagcttggcg taatcatggt catagctgtt tcctgtgtga aattgttatc cgctcacaat
     5521 tccacacaac atacgagccg gaagcataaa gtgtaaagcc tggggtgcct aatgagtgag
     5581 ctaactcaca ttaattgcgt tgcgctcact gcccgctttc cagtcgggaa acctgtcgtg
     5641 ccagctgcat taatgaatcg gccaacgcgc ggggagaggc ggtttgcgta ttgggcgctc
     5701 ttccgcttcc tcgctcactg actcgctgcg ctcggtcgtt cggctgcggc gagcggtatc
     5761 agctcactca aaggcggtaa tacggttatc cacagaatca ggggataacg caggaaagaa
     5821 catgtgagca aaaggccagc aaaaggccag gaaccgtaaa aaggccgcgt tgctggcgtt
     5881 tttccatagg ctccgccccc ctgacgagca tcacaaaaat cgacgctcaa gtcagaggtg
     5941 gcgaaacccg acaggactat aaagatacca ggcgtttccc cctggaagct ccctcgtgcg
     6001 ctctcctgtt ccgaccctgc cgcttaccgg atacctgtcc gcctttctcc cttcgggaag
     6061 cgtggcgctt tctcatagct cacgctgtag gtatctcagt tcggtgtagg tcgttcgctc
     6121 caagctgggc tgtgtgcacg aaccccccgt tcagcccgac cgctgcgcct tatccggtaa
     6181 ctatcgtctt gagtccaacc cggtaagaca cgacttatcg ccactggcag cagccactgg
     6241 taacaggatt agcagagcga ggtatgtagg cggtgctaca gagttcttga agtggtggcc
     6301 taactacggc tacactagaa gaacagtatt tggtatctgc gctctgctga agccagttac
     6361 cttcggaaaa agagttggta gctcttgatc cggcaaacaa accaccgctg gtagcggtgg
     6421 tttttttgtt tgcaagcagc agattacgcg cagaaaaaaa ggatctcaag aagatccttt
     6481 gatcttttct acggggtctg acgctcagtg gaacgaaaac tcacgttaag ggattttggt
     6541 catgagatta tcaaaaagga tcttcaccta gatcctttta aattaaaaat gaagttttaa
     6601 atcaatctaa agtatatatg agtaaacttg gtctgacagt taccaatgct taatcagtga
     6661 ggcacctatc tcagcgatct gtctatttcg ttcatccata gttgcctgac tccccgtcgt
     6721 gtagataact acgatacggg agggcttacc atctggcccc agtgctgcaa tgataccgcg
     6781 agacccacgc tcaccggctc cagatttatc agcaataaac cagccagccg gaagggccga
     6841 gcgcagaagt ggtcctgcaa ctttatccgc ctccatccag tctattaatt gttgccggga
     6901 agctagagta agtagttcgc cagttaatag tttgcgcaac gttgttgcca ttgctacagg
     6961 catcgtggtg tcacgctcgt cgtttggtat ggcttcattc agctccggtt cccaacgatc
     7021 aaggcgagtt acatgatccc ccatgttgtg caaaaaagcg gttagctcct tcggtcctcc
     7081 gatcgttgtc agaagtaagt tggccgcagt gttatcactc atggttatgg cagcactgca
     7141 taattctctt actgtcatgc catccgtaag atgcttttct gtgactggtg agtactcaac
     7201 caagtcattc tgagaatagt gtatgcggcg accgagttgc tcttgcccgg cgtcaatacg
     7261 ggataatacc gcgccacata gcagaacttt aaaagtgctc atcattggaa aacgttcttc
     7321 ggggcgaaaa ctctcaagga tcttaccgct gttgagatcc agttcgatgt aacccactcg
     7381 tgcacccaac tgatcttcag catcttttac tttcaccagc gtttctgggt gagcaaaaac
     7441 aggaaggcaa aatgccgcaa aaaagggaat aagggcgaca cggaaatgtt gaatactcat
     7501 actcttcctt tttcaatatt attgaagcat ttatcagggt tattgtctca tgagcggata
     7561 catatttgaa tgtatttaga aaaataaaca aataggggtt ccgcgcacat ttccccgaaa
     7621 agtgccacct gacgt
//
